Addgene plasmid #102555: Synapsin-pm-iATPSnFR1.0
Purpose: expresses membrane displayed ATP sensor in neurons
Depositing lab: Baljit Khakh. Depositing organization: University of California, Los Angeles (UCLA). Publication: A genetically encoded single-wavelength sensor for imaging cytosolic and cell surface ATP. Lobas MA, Tao R, Nagai J, Kronschlager MT, Borden PM, Marvin JS, Looger LL, Khakh BS. Nat Commun. 2019 Feb 12;10(1):711. doi: 10.1038/s41467-019-08441-5. PubMed 30755613.
Backbone
  Vector backbone: psynapsin
  Vector type: AAV
Growth in bacteria
  Bacterial resistance: Ampicillin, 100 μg/mL
  Growth temperature: 37°C
  Growth strain: NEB Stable
  Copy number: Unknown
Gene/Insert
  Gene/Insert name: iATPSnFR1.0
Terms and licenses: Academic/Nonprofit Terms; Industry Terms: Not Available to Industry
How to cite: Synapsin-pm-iATPSnFR1.0 was a gift from Baljit Khakh (Addgene plasmid # 102555 ; http://n2t.net/addgene:102555 ; RRID:Addgene_102555)
