[The description below was written by a language model from this plasmid's Addgene catalogue record and pLannotate feature annotations shown in this document.]
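Description:
Synapsin-pm-iATPSnFR1.0 is an AAV transfer plasmid built on a "psynapsin" backbone and designed to express a cell-surface-displayed fluorescent ATP sensor in neurons. The 5.7 kb plasmid is propagated in E. coli through a high-copy ColE1/pUC-type origin with ampicillin selection (AmpR under its bla promoter), and it also carries an f1 phage origin. Two AAV2 inverted terminal repeats, one annotated as a fragment, flank the expression cassette. These provide the cis elements needed for replication and packaging of the cassette into recombinant AAV particles when helper functions are supplied. Short annotated fragments of lacI, lacZα, SV40 large T antigen and a pBluescript multiple cloning site appear to be backbone remnants rather than functional parts.

The payload is driven by the human synapsin I promoter, which restricts expression to neurons. The open reading frame begins with the mouse Igκ leader peptide, which directs the protein into the secretory pathway. The iATPSnFR1.0 sensor follows, annotated as a GFP-derived fluorescent protein (called cEGFP by the annotation tool) inserted between two fragments of a bacterial F-type ATP synthase epsilon subunit (atpC, with matches to Geobacillus/Bacillus PS3). This layout fits a single-wavelength sensor in which ATP binding to the epsilon subunit changes the fluorescence. A C-terminal PDGFRβ transmembrane domain anchors the sensor in the plasma membrane, so the ATP-binding portion faces the extracellular side (the "pm" in the name). A WPRE downstream enhances transcript stability and expression, and an SV40 polyadenylation signal is annotated after it, on the reverse strand. The construct is intended for imaging ATP at the neuronal cell surface, by plasmid transfection or after packaging into AAV.
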