Features (pLannotate 1.2.2; 18 found; start..end, strand, type, name):
      1..448     +  promoter       hSyn promoter: human synapsin I promoter; confers neuron-specific expression (Kügler et al., 2003)
    483..545     +  sig_peptide    Igκ leader: leader sequence from mouse immunoglobulin κ light chain
    552..872     +  CDS            atpC (fragment): ATPE_GEOKA - Experimental evidence at protein level: Swiss-Prot protein existence level 1. Produces ATP from ADP in the presence of a proton gradient across the membrane. From Geobacillus kaustophilus (strain HTA426).
    885..1604    +  CDS            cEGFP: cEGFP is a basic (constitutively fluorescent) green fluorescent protein published in 2008, derived from Aequorea victoria.
   1617..1688    +  CDS            atpC (fragment): ATPE_BACP3 - Experimental evidence at protein level: Swiss-Prot protein existence level 1. Produces ATP from ADP in the presence of a proton gradient across the membrane. From Bacillus sp. (strain PS3).
   1734..1880    +  CDS            PDGFRβ TM domain: transmembrane domain from platelet derived growth factor receptor beta
   1896..2484    +  misc_feature   WPRE: woodchuck hepatitis virus posttranscriptional regulatory element
   2485..2504    +  misc_feature   MCS (fragment): pBluescript multiple cloning site
   2533..2654    -  polyA_signal   SV40 poly(A) signal: SV40 polyadenylation signal
   2677..2745    -  CDS            large T antigen (fragment): large T antigen from SV40 (simian virus 40)
   2816..2949    +  repeat_region  AAV2 ITR: inverted terminal repeat of adeno-associated virus serotype 2 inverted
   2943..2999    -  CDS            lacI (fragment): lac repressor; lacI; The lac repressor binds to the lac operator to inhibit transcription in E. coli. This inhibition can be relieved by adding lactose or isopropyl-β-D-thiogalactopyranoside (IPTG).
   3182..3770    -  rep_origin     ori: high-copy-number ColE1/pMB1/pBR322/pUC origin of replication
   3941..4801    -  CDS            AmpR: β-lactamase; bla; confers resistance to ampicillin, carbenicillin, and related antibiotics
   4802..4906    -  promoter       AmpR promoter: bla
   4959..5387    -  rep_origin     f1 ori (sequence partly withheld): f1 bacteriophage origin of replication; arrow indicates direction of (+) strand synthesis
   5392..5461    -  CDS            lacZα (fragment): LacZα fragment of β-galactosidase; lacZ fragment
   5456..5588    -  repeat_region  AAV2 ITR (fragment): inverted terminal repeat of adeno-associated virus serotype 2 inverted
>Addgene plasmid #102555 | Synapsin-pm-iATPSnFR1.0 | addgene full sequence | sequence record 196796 | Addgene NGS Result
AGTGCAAGTGGGTTTTAGGACCAGGATGAGGCGGGGTGGGGGTGCCTACCTGACGACCGACCCCGACCCA
CTGGACAAGCACCCAACCCCCATTCCCCAAATTGCGCATCCCCTATCAGAGAGGGGGAGGGGAAACAGGA
TGCGGCGAGGCGCGTGCGCACTGCCAGCTTCAGCACCGCGGACAGTGCCTTCGCCCCCGCCTGGCGGCGC
GCGCCACCGCCGCCTCAGCACTGAAGGCGCGCTGACGTCACTCGCCGGTCCCCCGCAAACTCCCCTTCCC
GGCCACCTTGGTCGCGTCCGCGCCGCCGCCGGCCCAGCCGGACCGCACCACGCGAGGCGCGAGATAGGGG
GGCACGGGCGCGACCATCTGCGCTGCGGCGCCGGCGACTCAGCGCTGCCTCAGTCTGCGGTGGGCAGCGG
AGGAGTCGTGTCGTGCCTGAGAGCGCAGTCGAATTCAAGCTGCTAGCAAGGATCCCGCCACCATGGAGAC
AGACACACTCCTGCTATGGGTACTGCTGCTCTGGGTTCCAGGTTCCACTGGTGACAGATCTATGAAGACT
ATTCACGTGAGTGTCGTAACTCCCGACGGGCCTGTATATGAGGATGACGTTGAAATGGTGAGCGTCAAAG
CAAAAAGTGGCGAGCTCGGTATTCTCCCAGGCCACATTCCCTTGAAAGCTCCCCTAGAGATCAGTGCCGC
ACGCCTGAAGAAAGGGGGCAAAACACAGTATATCGCTGTGTCAGGCGGCAACCTCGAAGTGCGGCCTGAC
AAGGTGACCATCTATGCCCAGGCAGCCGAGAGGGCTGAGGATATCGATGTCCTGCGCGCCAAGGCCGCCA
AGGAGAGAGCCGAGCGCCGACTCCAATCACAGGTCCTGAGCCACAACGTCTATATCACCGCCGACAAGCA
GAAGAACGGCATCAAGGCGAACTTCAAGATCCGCCACAACGTGGAGGACGGCAGCATGCAGCTCGCCGAC
CACTACCAGCAGAACACCCCCATCGGCGACGGCCCCGTGCTGCTGCCCGACAACCACTACCTGAGCACCC
AGTCCGTGCTGAGCAAAGACCCTAACGAGAAGCGCGATCACATGGTCCTGCTGGAGTTCGTGACCGCCGC
CGGGATCACTCTCGGCATGGACGAGCTGTACAAGGGCGGTACCGGAGGGAGCATGAGCAAGGGCGAGGAG
CTGTTCACCGGGGTGGTGCCCATCCTGGTCGAGCTGGACGGCGACGTAAACGGCCACAAGTTCAGCGTGC
GCGGCGAGGGCGAGGGCGATGCCACCAACGGCAAGCTGACCCTGAAGTTCATCTGCACCACCGGCAAGCT
GCCCGTGCCCTGGCCCACCCTCGTGACCACCCTGACCTACGGCGTGCAGTGCTTCAGCCGCTACCCCGAC
CACATGAAGCAGCACGACTTCTTCAAGTCCGCCATGCCCGAAGGCTACGTCCAGGAGCGCACCATCAGCT
TCAAGGACGACGGCACCTACAAGACCCGCGCCGAGGTGAAGTTCGAGGGCGACACCCTGGTGAACCGCAT
CGAGCTGAAGGGCATCGACTTCAAGGAGGACGGCAACATCCTGGGGCACAAGCTGGAGTACAACTTTGGG
TTGCACGACATCGATTTTAAGCGCGCCGAGCTCGCCCTTAAGCGCGCAATGAATAGGCTCTCAGTTGCCG
AAATGAAGCTGCAGGTCGACGAACAAAAACTCATCTCAGAAGAGGATCTGAATGCTGTGGGCCAGGACAC
GCAGGAGGTCATCGTGGTGCCACACTCCTTGCCCTTTAAGGTGGTGGTGATCTCAGCCATCCTGGCCCTG
GTGGTGCTCACCATCATCTCCCTTATCATCCTCATCATGCTTTGGCAGAAGAAGCCACGTTAGAAGCTTA
TCGATAATCAACCTCTGGATTACAAAATTTGTGAAAGATTGACTGGTATTCTTAACTATGTTGCTCCTTT
TACGCTATGTGGATACGCTGCTTTAATGCCTTTGTATCATGCTATTGCTTCCCGTATGGCTTTCATTTTC
TCCTCCTTGTATAAATCCTGGTTGCTGTCTCTTTATGAGGAGTTGTGGCCCGTTGTCAGGCAACGTGGCG
TGGTGTGCACTGTGTTTGCTGACGCAACCCCCACTGGTTGGGGCATTGCCACCACCTGTCAGCTCCTTTC
CGGGACTTTCGCTTTCCCCCTCCCTATTGCCACGGCGGAACTCATCGCCGCCTGCCTTGCCCGCTGCTGG
ACAGGGGCTCGGCTGTTGGGCACTGACAATTCCGTGGTGTTGTCGGGGAAATCATCGTCCTTTCCTTGGC
TGCTCGCCTGTGTTGCCACCTGGATTCTGCGCGGGACGTCCTTCTGCTACGTCCCTTCGGCCCTCAATCC
AGCGGACCTTCCTTCCCGCGGCCTGCTGCCGGCTCTGCGGCCTCTTCCGCGTCTTCGCCTTCGCCCTCAG
ACGAGTCGGATCTCCCTTTGGGCCGCCTCCCCGCATCGATACCGTCGACCTCGACCCGGGCGGCCGCTTC
GAGCAGACATGATAAGATACATTGATGAGTTTGGACAAACCACAACTAGAATGCAGTGAAAAAAATGCTT
TATTTGTGAAATTTGTGATGCTATTGCTTTATTTGTAACCATTATAAGCTGCAATAAACAAGTTAACAAC
AACAATTGCATTCATTTTATGTTTCAGGTTCAGGGGGAGATGTGGGAGGTTTTTTAAAGCAAGTAAAACC
TCTACAAATGTGGTAAAATCGATAAGGATCTTCCTAGAGCATGGCTACGTAGATAAGTAGCATGGCGGGT
TAATCATTAACTACAAGGAACCCCTAGTGATGGAGTTGGCCACTCCCTCTCTGCGCGCTCGCTCGCTCAC
TGAGGCCGGGCGACCAAAGGTCGCCCGACGCCCGGGCTTTGCCCGGGCGGCCTCAGTGAGCGAGCGAGCG
CGCAGCTGCATTAATGAATCGGCCAACGCGCGGGGAGAGGCGGTTTGCGTATTGGGCGCTCTTCCGCTTC
CTCGCTCACTGACTCGCTGCGCTCGGTCGTTCGGCTGCGGCGAGCGGTATCAGCTCACTCAAAGGCGGTA
ATACGGTTATCCACAGAATCAGGGGATAACGCAGGAAAGAACATGTGAGCAAAAGGCCAGCAAAAGGCCA
GGAACCGTAAAAAGGCCGCGTTGCTGGCGTTTTTCCATAGGCTCCGCCCCCCTGACGAGCATCACAAAAA
TCGACGCTCAAGTCAGAGGTGGCGAAACCCGACAGGACTATAAAGATACCAGGCGTTTCCCCCTGGAAGC
TCCCTCGTGCGCTCTCCTGTTCCGACCCTGCCGCTTACCGGATACCTGTCCGCCTTTCTCCCTTCGGGAA
GCGTGGCGCTTTCTCATAGCTCACGCTGTAGGTATCTCAGTTCGGTGTAGGTCGTTCGCTCCAAGCTGGG
CTGTGTGCACGAACCCCCCGTTCAGCCCGACCGCTGCGCCTTATCCGGTAACTATCGTCTTGAGTCCAAC
CCGGTAAGACACGACTTATCGCCACTGGCAGCAGCCACTGGTAACAGGATTAGCAGAGCGAGGTATGTAG
GCGGTGCTACAGAGTTCTTGAAGTGGTGGCCTAACTACGGCTACACTAGAAGAACAGTATTTGGTATCTG
CGCTCTGCTGAAGCCAGTTACCTTCGGAAAAAGAGTTGGTAGCTCTTGATCCGGCAAACAAACCACCGCT
GGTAGCGGTGGTTTTTTTGTTTGCAAGCAGCAGATTACGCGCAGAAAAAAAGGATCTCAAGAAGATCCTT
TGATCTTTTCTACGGGGTCTGACGCTCAGTGGAACGAAAACTCACGTTAAGGGATTTTGGTCATGAGATT
ATCAAAAAGGATCTTCACCTAGATCCTTTTAAATTAAAAATGAAGTTTTAAATCAATCTAAAGTATATAT
GAGTAAACTTGGTCTGACAGTTACCAATGCTTAATCAGTGAGGCACCTATCTCAGCGATCTGTCTATTTC
GTTCATCCATAGTTGCCTGACTCCCCGTCGTGTAGATAACTACGATACGGGAGGGCTTACCATCTGGCCC
CAGTGCTGCAATGATACCGCGAGACCCACGCTCACCGGCTCCAGATTTATCAGCAATAAACCAGCCAGCC
GGAAGGGCCGAGCGCAGAAGTGGTCCTGCAACTTTATCCGCCTCCATCCAGTCTATTAATTGTTGCCGGG
AAGCTAGAGTAAGTAGTTCGCCAGTTAATAGTTTGCGCAACGTTGTTGCCATTGCTACAGGCATCGTGGT
GTCACGCTCGTCGTTTGGTATGGCTTCATTCAGCTCCGGTTCCCAACGATCAAGGCGAGTTACATGATCC
CCCATGTTGTGCAAAAAAGCGGTTAGCTCCTTCGGTCCTCCGATCGTTGTCAGAAGTAAGTTGGCCGCAG
TGTTATCACTCATGGTTATGGCAGCACTGCATAATTCTCTTACTGTCATGCCATCCGTAAGATGCTTTTC
TGTGACTGGTGAGTACTCAACCAAGTCATTCTGAGAATAGTGTATGCGGCGACCGAGTTGCTCTTGCCCG
GCGTCAATACGGGATAATACCGCGCCACATAGCAGAACTTTAAAAGTGCTCATCATTGGAAAACGTTCTT
CGGGGCGAAAACTCTCAAGGATCTTACCGCTGTTGAGATCCAGTTCGATGTAACCCACTCGTGCACCCAA
CTGATCTTCAGCATCTTTTACTTTCACCAGCGTTTCTGGGTGAGCAAAAACAGGAAGGCAAAATGCCGCA
AAAAAGGGAATAAGGGCGACACGGAAATGTTGAATACTCATACTCTTCCTTTTTCAATATTATTGAAGCA
TTTATCAGGGTTATTGTCTCATGAGCGGATACATATTTGAATGTATTTAGAAAAATAAACAAATAGGGGT
TCCGCGCACATTTCCCCGAAAAGTGCCACCTAAATTGTAAGCGTTAATATTTTGTTAAAATTCGCGTTAA
ATTTTTGTTAAATCAGCTCATTTTTTAACCAATAGGCCGAAATCGGCAAAATCCCTTATAAATCAAAAGA
ATAGACCGAGATAGGGT
[37 nt withheld, positions 5058-5094]
AAAGAACGTGGACTCCAACGTCAAAGG
[49 nt withheld, positions 5122-5170]
T
[91 nt withheld, positions 5172-5262]
G
[124 nt withheld, positions 5264-5387]
CCCATTCGCCATTCAGGCTGCGCAACTGTTGGGAAGGGCGATCGGTGCGGGCCTCTTCGCTATTACGCCA
GCTGCGCGCTCGCTCGCTCACTGAGGCCGCCCGGGCAAAGCCCGGGCGTCGGGCGACCTTTGGTCGCCCG
GCCTCAGTGAGCGAGCGAGCGCGCAGAGAGGGAGTGGCCAACTCCATCACTAGGGGTTCCTTGTAGTTAA
TGATTAACCCGCCATGCTACTTATCTACGTAGCCATGCTCTAGGAAGATCTCTGCAGAGGGCCCTGCGTA
TG
